Addgene plasmid #132716: AAV8-hSyn-flex-miR30-eGFP-shDyn
Purpose: Encodes Cre-dependent short hairpin RNA (shRNA) that targets the 3’-untranslated region of the rat Pdyn gene, which encodes dynorphin
Depositing lab: Robert Messing. Depositing organization: University of Texas at Austin. Publication: Dissecting the Roles of GABA and Neuropeptides from Rat Central Amygdala CRF Neurons in Anxiety and Fear Learning. Pomrenze MB, Giovanetti SM, Maiya R, Gordon AG, Kreeger LJ, Messing RO. Cell Rep. 2019 Oct 1;29(1):13-21.e4. doi: 10.1016/j.celrep.2019.08.083. PubMed 31577943.
Backbone
  Vector backbone: pAAV-hSyn-flex-miR30
  Backbone manufacturer: Addgene Plasmid #6745
  Backbone size w/o insert (bp): 4811
  Total vector size (bp): 5950
  Vector type: AAV
Growth in bacteria
  Bacterial resistance: Ampicillin, 100 μg/mL
  Growth temperature: 37°C
  Growth strain: NEB Stable
  Copy number: Low Copy
Gene/Insert
  Gene/Insert name: GFP-shDyn (alt name: GFP-shCrh fragment from pPRIME-CMV-GFP- shDyn(1) vector)
  Species: R. norvegicus (rat)
  Insert size (bp): 1138
  GenBank ID: NM_019374
  Entrez Gene: Pdyn
  Promoter: Synapsin 1
  Cloning method: Restriction Enzyme; 5′ cloning site AscI (not destroyed); 3′ cloning site NheI (not destroyed)
  Sequencing primers: 5′ TGCCTGAGAGCGCAGTCG; 3′ AGCAGCGTATCCACATAGCG
Terms and licenses: Academic/Nonprofit Terms; Industry Terms: Not Available to Industry
How to cite: AAV8-hSyn-flex-miR30-eGFP-shDyn was a gift from Robert Messing (Addgene plasmid # 132716 ; http://n2t.net/addgene:132716 ; RRID:Addgene_132716)
