[The description below was written by a language model from this plasmid's Addgene catalogue record and pLannotate feature annotations shown in this document.]
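Description:
AAV8-hSyn-flex-miR30-eGFP-shDyn is an adeno-associated virus transfer plasmid of about 5.9 kb, built on the pAAV-hSyn-flex-miR30 backbone, for Cre-dependent, neuron-specific knockdown of rat prodynorphin (Pdyn). It is propagated in E. coli under ampicillin selection (AmpR with its bla promoter) from a ColE1/pUC-type origin, and it also carries an f1 phage origin. The catalogue lists it as low copy and recommends a recombination-deficient strain, which is usual for plasmids containing the repeat-prone AAV2 inverted terminal repeats. These ITRs flank the expression cassette and direct its packaging into AAV particles. The name suggests serotype 8 capsids, but the capsid is supplied separately and is not encoded here.

Between the ITRs, the human synapsin I promoter drives a FLEX (double-inverted) cassette bounded by paired lox2272 and loxP sites in opposing orientations. The roughly 1.1 kb insert, cloned between AscI and NheI, sits in antisense orientation relative to the promoter. It consists of EGFP followed by a short hairpin embedded in human miR-30a 5′ and 3′ flanking sequences, with the hairpin targeting the 3′ untranslated region of Pdyn. Without Cre, no functional transcript is made. Cre recombination inverts and locks the cassette, so a single Pol II transcript yields both EGFP fluorescence and a miR-30-processed shRNA, marking the cells in which knockdown occurs. A WPRE and human growth hormone polyadenylation signal downstream enhance and terminate expression.

The construct is intended for depleting dynorphin in genetically defined, Cre-expressing neuron populations in rats. The associated study examined central amygdala CRF neurons in anxiety and fear learning.
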