Features (pLannotate 1.2.2; 24 found; start..end, strand, type, name):
     13..104     -  repeat_region  AAV2 ITR (fragment): inverted terminal repeat of adeno-associated virus serotype 2 inverted
    149..596     +  promoter       hSyn promoter: human synapsin I promoter; confers neuron-specific expression (Kügler et al., 2003)
    610..627     +  misc_feature   MCS (fragment): pUC18/19 multiple cloning site
    634..667     +  protein_bind   lox2272: Cre-mediated recombination occurs in the 8-bp core sequence (GGATACTT). lox2272 sites are compatible with each other, but incompatible with loxP or loxN sites (Lee and Saito, 1988). Cre recombinase
    668..717     -  intron         β-globin intron (fragment): internally truncated intron from human β-globin
    718..751     +  protein_bind   loxP: Cre-mediated recombination occurs in the 8-bp core sequence (GCATACAT). Cre recombinase
    788..900     -  ncRNA          3' miR-30a: sequence downstream of the 71-nt precursor of the human miR-30a microRNA (Zeng et al., 2002) miRNA
   1012..1105    -  ncRNA          5' miR-30a: sequence upstream of the 71-nt precursor of the human miR-30a microRNA (Zeng et al., 2002) miRNA
   1157..1873    -  CDS            EGFP: EGFP is a basic (constitutively fluorescent) green fluorescent protein published in 1996, derived from Aequorea victoria. It is reported to be a rapidly-maturing weak dimer with moderate acid sensitivity.
   1896..1929    -  protein_bind   lox2272: Cre-mediated recombination occurs in the 8-bp core sequence (GGATACTT). lox2272 sites are compatible with each other, but incompatible with loxP or loxN sites (Lee and Saito, 1988). Cre recombinase
   1930..1979    -  intron         β-globin intron (fragment): internally truncated intron from human β-globin
   1980..2013    -  protein_bind   loxP: Cre-mediated recombination occurs in the 8-bp core sequence (GCATACAT). Cre recombinase
   2014..2038    +  misc_feature   MCS (fragment): pBluescript multiple cloning site
   2038..2626    +  misc_feature   WPRE: woodchuck hepatitis virus posttranscriptional regulatory element
   2658..3134    +  polyA_signal   hGH poly(A) signal: human growth hormone polyadenylation signal
   3174..3314    +  repeat_region  AAV2 ITR: inverted terminal repeat of adeno-associated virus serotype 2 inverted
   3319..3370    -  misc_feature   bom (fragment): basis of mobility region from pBR322
   3389..3844    +  rep_origin     f1 ori (sequence partly withheld): f1 bacteriophage origin of replication; arrow indicates direction of (+) strand synthesis
   3845..3894    -  misc_feature   bom (fragment): basis of mobility region from pBR322
   3996..4031    -  CDS            rop (fragment): Rop protein, which maintains plasmids at low copy number; rop
   4126..4230    +  promoter       AmpR promoter: bla
   4231..5091    +  CDS            AmpR: β-lactamase; bla; confers resistance to ampicillin, carbenicillin, and related antibiotics
   5262..5850    +  rep_origin     ori: high-copy-number ColE1/pMB1/pBR322/pUC origin of replication
   5923..13      +  repeat_region  AAV2 ITR (fragment) (across the origin): inverted terminal repeat of adeno-associated virus serotype 2 inverted
>Addgene plasmid #132716 | AAV8-hSyn-flex-miR30-eGFP-shDyn | addgene full sequence | sequence record 260226 | Addgene NGS Result
CTCACTGAGGCCGCCCGGGCGTCGGGCGACCTTTGGTCGCCCGGCCTCAGTGAGCGAGCGAGCGCGCAGA
GAGGGAGTGGCCAACTCCATCACTAGGGGTTCCTGCGGCCGCACGCGTGTGTCTAGACTGCAGAGGGCCC
TGCGTATGAGTGCAAGTGGGTTTTAGGACCAGGATGAGGCGGGGTGGGGGTGCCTACCTGACGACCGACC
CCGACCCACTGGACAAGCACCCAACCCCCATTCCCCAAATTGCGCATCCCCTATCAGAGAGGGGGAGGGG
AAACAGGATGCGGCGAGGCGCGTGCGCACTGCCAGCTTCAGCACCGCGGACAGTGCCTTCGCCCCCGCCT
GGCGGCGCGCGCCACCGCCGCCTCAGCACTGAAGGCGCGCTGACGTCACTCGCCGGTCCCCCGCAAACTC
CCCTTCCCGGCCACCTTGGTCGCGTCCGCGCCGCCGCCGGCCCAGCCGGACCGCACCACGCGAGGCGCGA
GATAGGGGGGCACGGGCGCGACCATCTGCGCTGCGGCGCCGGCGACTCAGCGCTGCCTCAGTCTGCGGTG
GGCAGCGGAGGAGTCGTGTCGTGCCTGAGAGCGCAGTCGAGAAGGTACCGGATCCTCTAGAGTCGACTCC
GGAATAACTTCGTATAGGATACTTTATACGAAGTTATGCAGAATGGTAGCTGGATTGTAGCTGCTATTAG
CAATATGAAACCTCTTAATAACTTCGTATAGCATACATTATACGAAGTTATGGCGCGCCTTTAAACGCAT
TAGTCTTCCAATTGAAAAAAGTGATTTAATTTATACCATTTTAATTCAGCTTTGTAAAAATGTATCAAAG
AGATAGCAAGGTATTCAGTTTTAGTAAACAAGATAATTGCTCCTAAAGTAGCCCCTTGAATTCCGAGGCA
GTAGGCATACACTGAGCCTCGTTCTCCATTACATCTGTGGCTTCACTAATGGAGAACGAGGCTCAGTGTG
CGCTCACTGTCAACAGCAATATACCTTCTCGAGCCTTCTGTTGGGTTAACCTGAAGAAGTAATCCCAGCA
AGTGTTTCCAAGATGTGCAGGCAACGATTCTGTAAAGTACTGAAGCCTCATTCAACATAGTATATGTGCT
GCCGAAGCGAGCACTTAACAAGGCTTGCGGCCGCTACTTGTACAGCTCGTCCATGCCGAGAGTGATCCCG
GCGGCGGTCACGAACTCCAGCAGGACCATGTGATCGCGCTTCTCGTTGGGGTCTTTGCTCAGGGCGGACT
GGGTGCTCAGGTAGTGGTTGTCGGGCAGCAGCACGGGGCCGTCGCCGATGGGGGTGTTCTGCTGGTAGTG
GTCGGCGAGCTGCACGCTGCCGTCCTCGATGTTGTGGCGGATCTTGAAGTTCACCTTGATGCCGTTCTTC
TGCTTGTCGGCCATGATATAGACGTTGTGGCTGTTGTAGTTGTACTCCAGCTTGTGCCCCAGGATGTTGC
CGTCCTCCTTGAAGTCGATGCCCTTCAGCTCGATGCGGTTCACCAGGGTGTCGCCCTCGAACTTCACCTC
GGCGCGGGTCTTGTAGTTGCCGTCGTCCTTGAAGAAGATGGTGCGCTCCTGGACGTAGCCTTCGGGCATG
GCGGACTTGAAGAAGTCGTGCTGCTTCATGTGGTCGGGGTAGCGGCTGAAGCACTGCACGCCGTAGGTCA
GGGTGGTCACGAGGGTGGGCCAGGGCACGGGCAGCTTGCCGGTGGTGCAGATGAACTTCAGGGTCAGCTT
GCCGTAGGTGGCATCGCCCTCGCCCTCGCCGGACACGCTGAACTTGTGGCCGTTTACGTCGCCGTCCAGC
TCGACCAGGATGGGCACCACCCCGGTGAACAGCTCCTCGCCCTTGCTCACCATGGTGGCGACCGGTAGCG
CTAGCATAACTTCGTATAAAGTATCCTATACGAAGTTATTTGCCTTAACCCAGAAATTATCACTGTTATT
CTTTAGAATGGTGCAAAGAATAACTTCGTATAATGTATGCTATACGAAGTTATGAATTCGATATCAAGCT
TATCGATAATCAACCTCTGGATTACAAAATTTGTGAAAGATTGACTGGTATTCTTAACTATGTTGCTCCT
TTTACGCTATGTGGATACGCTGCTTTAATGCCTTTGTATCATGCTATTGCTTCCCGTATGGCTTTCATTT
TCTCCTCCTTGTATAAATCCTGGTTGCTGTCTCTTTATGAGGAGTTGTGGCCCGTTGTCAGGCAACGTGG
CGTGGTGTGCACTGTGTTTGCTGACGCAACCCCCACTGGTTGGGGCATTGCCACCACCTGTCAGCTCCTT
TCCGGGACTTTCGCTTTCCCCCTCCCTATTGCCACGGCGGAACTCATCGCCGCCTGCCTTGCCCGCTGCT
GGACAGGGGCTCGGCTGTTGGGCACTGACAATTCCGTGGTGTTGTCGGGGAAATCATCGTCCTTTCCTTG
GCTGCTCGCCTATGTTGCCACCTGGATTCTGCGCGGGACGTCCTTCTGCTACGTCCCTTCGGCCCTCAAT
CCAGCGGACCTTCCTTCCCGCGGCCTGCTGCCGGCTCTGCGGCCTCTTCCGCGTCTTCGCCTTCGCCCTC
AGACGAGTCGGATCTCCCTTTGGGCCGCCTCCCCGCATCGATACCGAGCGCTGCTCGAGAGATCTACGGG
TGGCATCCCTGTGACCCCTCCCCAGTGCCTCTCCTGGCCCTGGAAGTTGCCACTCCAGTGCCCACCAGCC
TTGTCCTAATAAAATTAAGTTGCATCATTTTGTCTGACTAGGTGTCCTTCTATAATATTATGGGGTGGAG
GGGGGTGGTATGGAGCAAGGGGCAAGTTGGGAAGACAACCTGTAGGGCCTGCGGGGTCTATTGGGAACCA
AGCTGGAGTGCAGTGGCACAATCTTGGCTCACTGCAATCTCCGCCTCCTGGGTTCAAGCGATTCTCCTGC
CTCAGCCTCCCGAGTTGTTGGGATTCCAGGCATGCATGACCAGGCTCAGCTAATTTTTGTTTTTTTGGTA
GAGACGGGGTTTCACCATATTGGCCAGGCTGGTCTCCAACTCCTAATCTCAGGTGATCTACCCACCTTGG
CCTCCCAAATTGCTGGGATTACAGGCGTGAACCACTGCTCCCTTCCCTGTCCTTCTGATTTTGTAGGTAA
CCACGTGCGGACCGAGCGGCCGCAGGAACCCCTAGTGATGGAGTTGGCCACTCCCTCTCTGCGCGCTCGC
TCGCTCACTGAGGCCGGGCGACCAAAGGTCGCCCGACGCCCGGGCTTTGCCCGGGCGGCCTCAGTGAGCG
AGCGAGCGCGCAGCTGCCTGCAGGGGCGCCTGATGCGGTATTTTCTCCTTACGCATCTGTGCGGTATTTC
ACACCGCATA
[95 nt withheld, positions 3371-3465]
T
[46 nt withheld, positions 3467-3512]
C
[141 nt withheld, positions 3514-3654]
CCTTTGACGTTGGAGTCCACGTTCTTT
[37 nt withheld, positions 3682-3718]
ACTCTATCTCGGGCTATTCTTTTGATTTATAAGGGATTTTGCCGATTTCGGTCTATTGGTTAAAAAATGA
GCTGATTTAACAAAAATTTAACGCGAATTTTAACAAAATATTAACGTTTACAATTTTATGGTGCACTCTC
AGTACAATCTGCTCTGATGCCGCATAGTTAAGCCAGCCCCGACACCCGCCAACACCCGCTGACGCGCCCT
GACGGGCTTGTCTGCTCCCGGCATCCGCTTACAGACAAGCTGTGACCGTCTCCGGGAGCTGCATGTGTCA
GAGGTTTTCACCGTCATCACCGAAACGCGCGAGACGAAAGGGCCTCGTGATACGCCTATTTTTATAGGTT
AATGTCATGATAATAATGGTTTCTTAGACGTCAGGTGGCACTTTTCGGGGAAATGTGCGCGGAACCCCTA
TTTGTTTATTTTTCTAAATACATTCAAATATGTATCCGCTCATGAGACAATAACCCTGATAAATGCTTCA
ATAATATTGAAAAAGGAAGAGTATGAGTATTCAACATTTCCGTGTCGCCCTTATTCCCTTTTTTGCGGCA
TTTTGCCTTCCTGTTTTTGCTCACCCAGAAACGCTGGTGAAAGTAAAAGATGCTGAAGATCAGTTGGGTG
CACGAGTGGGTTACATCGAACTGGATCTCAACAGCGGTAAGATCCTTGAGAGTTTTCGCCCCGAAGAACG
TTTTCCAATGATGAGCACTTTTAAAGTTCTGCTATGTGGCGCGGTATTATCCCGTATTGACGCCGGGCAA
GAGCAACTCGGTCGCCGCATACACTATTCTCAGAATGACTTGGTTGAGTACTCACCAGTCACAGAAAAGC
ATCTTACGGATGGCATGACAGTAAGAGAATTATGCAGTGCTGCCATAACCATGAGTGATAACACTGCGGC
CAACTTACTTCTGACAACGATCGGAGGACCGAAGGAGCTAACCGCTTTTTTGCACAACATGGGGGATCAT
GTAACTCGCCTTGATCGTTGGGAACCGGAGCTGAATGAAGCCATACCAAACGACGAGCGTGACACCACGA
TGCCTGTAGCAATGGCAACAACGTTGCGCAAACTATTAACTGGCGAACTACTTACTCTAGCTTCCCGGCA
ACAATTAATAGACTGGATGGAGGCGGATAAAGTTGCAGGACCACTTCTGCGCTCGGCCCTTCCGGCTGGC
TGGTTTATTGCTGATAAATCTGGAGCCGGTGAGCGTGGGTCTCGCGGTATCATTGCAGCACTGGGGCCAG
ATGGTAAGCCCTCCCGTATCGTAGTTATCTACACGACGGGGAGTCAGGCAACTATGGATGAACGAAATAG
ACAGATCGCTGAGATAGGTGCCTCACTGATTAAGCATTGGTAACTGTCAGACCAAGTTTACTCATATATA
CTTTAGATTGATTTAAAACTTCATTTTTAATTTAAAAGGATCTAGGTGAAGATCCTTTTTGATAATCTCA
TGACCAAAATCCCTTAACGTGAGTTTTCGTTCCACTGAGCGTCAGACCCCGTAGAAAAGATCAAAGGATC
TTCTTGAGATCCTTTTTTTCTGCGCGTAATCTGCTGCTTGCAAACAAAAAAACCACCGCTACCAGCGGTG
GTTTGTTTGCCGGATCAAGAGCTACCAACTCTTTTTCCGAAGGTAACTGGCTTCAGCAGAGCGCAGATAC
CAAATACTGTTCTTCTAGTGTAGCCGTAGTTAGGCCACCACTTCAAGAACTCTGTAGCACCGCCTACATA
CCTCGCTCTGCTAATCCTGTTACCAGTGGCTGCTGCCAGTGGCGATAAGTCGTGTCTTACCGGGTTGGAC
TCAAGACGATAGTTACCGGATAAGGCGCAGCGGTCGGGCTGAACGGGGGGTTCGTGCACACAGCCCAGCT
TGGAGCGAACGACCTACACCGAACTGAGATACCTACAGCGTGAGCTATGAGAAAGCGCCACGCTTCCCGA
AGGGAGAAAGGCGGACAGGTATCCGGTAAGCGGCAGGGTCGGAACAGGAGAGCGCACGAGGGAGCTTCCA
GGGGGAAACGCCTGGTATCTTTATAGTCCTGTCGGGTTTCGCCACCTCTGACTTGAGCGTCGATTTTTGT
GATGCTCGTCAGGGGGGCGGAGCCTATGGAAAAACGCCAGCAACGCGGCCTTTTTACGGTTCCTGGCCTT
TTGCTGGCCTTTTGCTCACATGTCCTGCAGGCAGCTGCGCGCTCGCTCG
