>Addgene plasmid #132716 | AAV8-hSyn-flex-miR30-eGFP-shDyn | depositor partial sequence | sequence record 255345 | Encodes Cre-dependent short hairpin RNA (shRNA) that targets rat Dyn
CTCGAGAAGGTATATTGCTGTTGACAGTGAGCGCACACTGAGCCTCGTTCTCCATTAGTGAAGCCACAGA
TGTAATGGAGAACGAGGCTCAGTGTATGCCTACTGCCTCGGAATTC
